Addgene plasmid #78847: pEGFP-N2-RIPK1 3KR
Purpose: To detect localization of RIPK1 3KR protein in live mammalian cells
Depositing lab: Jaewhan Song. Publication: CHIP controls necroptosis through ubiquitylation- and lysosome-dependent degradation of RIPK3. Seo J, Lee EW, Sung H, Seong D, Dondelinger Y, Shin J, Jeong M, Lee HK, Kim JH, Han SY, Lee C, Seong JK, Vandenabeele P, Song J. Nat Cell Biol. 2016 Mar;18(3):291-302. doi: 10.1038/ncb3314. Epub 2016 Feb 22. PubMed 26900751.
Backbone
  Vector backbone: pEGFP-N2
  Vector type: Mammalian Expression
Growth in bacteria
  Bacterial resistance: Kanamycin, 50 μg/mL
  Growth temperature: 37°C
  Growth strain: DH5alpha
  Copy number: High Copy
Gene/Insert
  Gene/Insert name: RIPK1
  Species: H. sapiens (human)
  Mutation: K571R, K604R, K627R
  Entrez Gene: RIPK1 (a.k.a. AIEFL, IMD57, RIP, RIP-1, RIP1)
  Promoter: CMV
  Tag / fusion protein: GFP (C terminal on backbone)
  Cloning method: Restriction Enzyme; 5′ cloning site unknown (unknown if destroyed); 3′ cloning site unknown (unknown if destroyed)
  Sequencing primers: 5′ CMV-F; 3′ EGFP-N
Terms and licenses: Academic/Nonprofit Terms; Industry Terms: Not Available to Industry
How to cite: pEGFP-N2-RIPK1 3KR was a gift from Jaewhan Song (Addgene plasmid # 78847 ; http://n2t.net/addgene:78847 ; RRID:Addgene_78847)
