[The description below was written by a language model from this plasmid's Addgene catalogue record.]
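Description:
pEGFP-N2-RIPK1 3KR is a mammalian expression plasmid built on the pEGFP-N2 backbone, a vector designed for making fusions in which the protein of interest sits upstream of, and in frame with, EGFP. It is maintained in E. coli as a high-copy plasmid under kanamycin selection. No feature table accompanies the record, so other backbone elements, such as the replication origins, polyadenylation signal or any marker for selection in mammalian cells, are not documented here. The restriction sites used to insert the gene are also listed as unknown.

The insert is human RIPK1 (receptor-interacting serine/threonine kinase 1, also known as RIP1), a regulator of cell death and inflammatory signalling. It is transcribed from the strong constitutive CMV promoter and carries GFP fused to its C terminus, with the tag supplied by the backbone. The "3KR" designation refers to three lysine-to-arginine substitutions: K571R, K604R and K627R. Replacing lysine with arginine preserves the positive charge but removes the site for lysine-directed modifications such as ubiquitin attachment. This fits the associated study, which concerns ubiquitylation- and lysosome-dependent degradation in the control of necroptosis, although the record does not explicitly say what these particular residues do.

The stated purpose is to visualise the localisation of the RIPK1 3KR mutant protein in live mammalian cells. After transfection, the fluorescent fusion can be followed by microscopy, presumably for comparison with a wild-type RIPK1-GFP counterpart.
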