>Addgene plasmid #78847 | pEGFP-N2-RIPK1 3KR | addgene partial sequence | sequence record 149863 | CMV-F 5'-CGCAAATGGGCGGTAGGCGTG-3'
GGTTTGTGACCGTCAGATCCGCTAGCGCTACCGGACTCAGATCTCGAGAATGCAACCAGACATGTCCTTG
AATGTCATTAAGATGAAATCCAGTGACTTCCTGGAGAGTGCAGAACTGGACAGCGGAGGCTTTGGGAAGG
TGTCTCTGTGTTTCCACAGAACCCAGGGACTCATGATCATGAAAACAGTGTACAAGGGGCCCAACTGCAT
TGAGCACAACGAGGCCCTCTTGGAGGAGGCGAAGATGATGAACAGACTGAGACACAGCCGGGTGGTGAAG
CTCCTGGGCGTCATCATAGAGGAAGGGAAGTACTCCCTGGTGATGGAGTACATGGAGAAGGGCAACCTGA
TGCACGTGCTGAAAGCCGAGATGAGTACTCCGCTTTCTGTAAAAGGAAGGATAATTTTGGAAATCATTGA
AGGAATGTGCTACTTACATGGAAAAGGCGTGATACACAAGGACCTGAAGCCTGAAAATATCCTTGTTGAT
AATGACTTCCACATTAAGATCGCAGACCTCGGCCTTGCCTCCTTTAAGATGTGGAGCAAACTGAATAATG
AAGAGCACAATGAGCTGAGGGAAGTGGACGGCACCGCTAAGAAGAATGGCGGCACCCTCTACTACATGGC
GCCCGAGCACCTGAATGACGTCAACGCAAAGCCCACAGAGAAGTCGGATGTGTACAGCTTTGCTGTAGTA
CTCTGGGCGATATTTGCAAATAAGGAGCCATATGAAAATGCTATCTGTGAGCAGCAGTTGATAATGTGCA
TAAAATCTGGGAACAGGCCAGATGTGGATG
