>Addgene plasmid #78847 | pEGFP-N2-RIPK1 3KR | addgene partial sequence | sequence record 149864 | EGFP-N 5'-CGTCGCCGTCCAGCTCGACCAG-3'
TCTCGCCCTTGCTCACCATGGTGGCGACCGGCCGGTGGATCCCGGGCCCGCGGTACCGTCGACTGCAGAA
TTCGTTCTGGCTGACGTAAATCAAGCTGCTCAGAAGGTCGATCCTGGAACACTGGTGGAGCGCCTGGGCC
AGCTTCCCCACCGTGGCTCCCTTTATGCCTTCCCTCATCACCCACTTTTGGAGCATCTGGTAAACCCTTT
CTTTCAGTCCATCTCGCTCATAGTCATGGTCAATTTCATCAATCTGAGACTGTGTGAAGCCCAGTCTACG
GGCACAGTTTTTCCAGTGCTTTCCCAGATTTTCCCTGATTGGGTCCAGGTGTTTATCCGTCAGACTAGTG
GTATTATCAAAGATAGCTTGGTACCTAGCAGCTGGCTCTTCTTTGAAGTTCGTATTTGTGCTGTCTAGTA
GTGATGAACTCGTCCCACCAATCTCCATATAATTGTAGGCTCCAATCTGAATGCCAGTACTATTGTATAT
GGTATATTTTATAGATTCATCTGTTGGTGGCAAGGAGCTGAATGGCATGGTGGGTGTATTTCCTAGATAG
TTGGTCTCAGGCACTGGGATATTATGCAGACTAGGCATATGACTTGGAATTGGCCTGTACCAAACTCTGG
GACCTGCTGTTCCTGGATCCAGTGGTCTTGTTCCAAAGCCATGTGAGCTATATAATCCATTGTTCTGATA
CAGTACTTGAGGTTGGCTGGTGAGCCCTGAGGGCTGGTGCACTGCATTACCATGACTGGCTGCACTGGAA
TAAGCAGTGCCTTTTCCCTCTGTATTCTGAAAATTCTCGTAAGGTCTTTGCTGTGCAAAAGGGTCATGGG
AGACCCTGCGTCTCCTTTCCTCCTCTCTGTTGTAAGCCACATTCTGTCTGGGCTGCTGTTTCGTCTGCCT
GTCCATGCGG
